Addgene plasmid #169426: GluN1 (px330:2-guideCas9)
Purpose: Expression of Cas9 and 2 guides
Depositing lab: Richard Huganir. Depositing organization: Johns Hopkins University and School of Medicine. Publication: An optimized CRISPR/Cas9 approach for precise genome editing in neurons. Fang H, Bygrave AM, Roth RH, Johnson RC, Huganir RL. Elife. 2021 Mar 10;10. pii: 65202. doi: 10.7554/eLife.65202. PubMed 33689678.
Backbone
  Vector backbone: pX330
  Vector type: Mammalian Expression, CRISPR
Growth in bacteria
  Bacterial resistance: Ampicillin, 100 μg/mL
  Growth temperature: 37°C
  Growth strain: NEB Stable
  Copy number: High Copy
Gene/Insert
  Gene/Insert name: spCas9
  gRNA/shRNA sequence: Unknown
  Species: M. musculus (mouse)
  Cloning method: Restriction Enzyme; 5′ cloning site Unknown (unknown if destroyed)
Terms and licenses: Academic/Nonprofit Terms; Industry Terms: Not Available to Industry
How to cite: GluN1 (px330:2-guideCas9) was a gift from Richard Huganir (Addgene plasmid # 169426 ; http://n2t.net/addgene:169426 ; RRID:Addgene_169426)
