[The description below was written by a language model from this plasmid's Addgene catalogue record and pLannotate feature annotations shown in this document.]
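Description:
GluN1 (px330:2-guideCas9) is a pX330-derived mammalian expression plasmid of about 8.9 kb that delivers Streptococcus pyogenes Cas9 together with two single guide RNAs from one vector. It is propagated in bacteria as a high-copy plasmid through a ColE1/pUC-type origin and selected with ampicillin via the β-lactamase gene. An f1 phage origin is also present. A single AAV2 inverted terminal repeat lies downstream of the Cas9 cassette, a remnant of the pX330 lineage. With only one ITR annotated, the plasmid is not a packageable AAV genome and is suited to direct delivery such as transfection or electroporation.

The guide module consists of two tandem cassettes, each with a human U6 RNA polymerase III promoter followed by a short gap for the spacer and the SpCas9 guide RNA scaffold. The spacer sequences are listed as unknown in the record, but the plasmid name and the mouse species entry suggest both guides target the mouse gene encoding the NMDA receptor subunit GluN1. Downstream, Cas9 is driven by a hybrid promoter made of the CMV enhancer, chicken β-actin promoter and a hybrid intron, giving strong expression in mammalian cells. The coding sequence is annotated as adjoining N- and C-terminal portions that together form a contiguous full-length Cas9, followed by a C-terminal nucleoplasmin nuclear localization signal and a bovine growth hormone polyadenylation signal.

The associated publication describes an optimized CRISPR/Cas9 approach for precise genome editing in neurons, so this plasmid likely supplies the nuclease and paired guides for cutting the GluN1 locus. The record does not describe any donor template or the intended edit.
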