Features (pLannotate 1.2.2; 21 found; start..end, strand, type, name):
      1..241     +  promoter       U6 promoter: RNA polymerase III promoter for human U6 snRNA
    270..345     +  misc_RNA       gRNA scaffold: guide RNA scaffold for the Streptococcus pyogenes CRISPR/Cas9 system
    352..395     +  misc_RNA       gRNA scaffold (fragment): guide RNA scaffold for the Streptococcus pyogenes CRISPR/Cas9 system
    436..676     +  promoter       U6 promoter: RNA polymerase III promoter for human U6 snRNA
    706..781     +  misc_RNA       gRNA scaffold: guide RNA scaffold for the Streptococcus pyogenes CRISPR/Cas9 system
    788..831     +  misc_RNA       gRNA scaffold (fragment): guide RNA scaffold for the Streptococcus pyogenes CRISPR/Cas9 system
    881..1166    +  enhancer       CMV enhancer: human cytomegalovirus immediate early enhancer; contains an 18-bp deletion relative to the standard CMV enhancer
   1168..1445    +  promoter       chicken β-actin promoter: No description available
   1446..1673    +  intron         hybrid intron: hybrid between chicken β-actin (CBA) and minute virus of mice (MMV) introns (Gray et al., 2011)
   1811..3412    +  CDS            Cas9(N): N-terminal portion of Streptococcus pyogenes Cas9 (Zetsche et al., 2015)
   3413..5911    +  CDS            Cas9(C): C-terminal portion of Streptococcus pyogenes Cas9 (Zetsche et al., 2015)
   5912..5959    +  CDS            nucleoplasmin NLS: bipartite nuclear localization signal from nucleoplasmin
   5993..6104    +  polyA_signal   bGH poly(A) signal: bovine growth hormone polyadenylation signal
   6209..6349    +  repeat_region  AAV2 ITR: inverted terminal repeat of adeno-associated virus serotype 2 inverted
   6354..6405    -  misc_feature   bom (fragment): basis of mobility region from pBR322
   6424..6879    +  rep_origin     f1 ori (sequence partly withheld): f1 bacteriophage origin of replication; arrow indicates direction of (+) strand synthesis
   6880..6929    -  misc_feature   bom (fragment): basis of mobility region from pBR322
   7031..7066    -  CDS            rop (fragment): Rop protein, which maintains plasmids at low copy number; rop
   7161..7265    +  promoter       AmpR promoter: bla
   7266..8126    +  CDS            AmpR: β-lactamase; bla; confers resistance to ampicillin, carbenicillin, and related antibiotics
   8297..8885    +  rep_origin     ori: high-copy-number ColE1/pMB1/pBR322/pUC origin of replication
>Addgene plasmid #169426 | GluN1 (px330:2-guideCas9) | addgene full sequence | sequence record 335498 | Addgene NGS Result
GAGGGCCTATTTCCCATGATTCCTTCATATTTGCATATACGATACAAGGCTGTTAGAGAGATAATTGGAA
TTAATTTGACTGTAAACACAAAGATATTAGTACAAAATACGTGACGTAGAAAGTAATAATTTCTTGGGTA
GTTTGCAGTTTTAAAATTATGTTTTAAAATGGACTATCATATGCTTACCGTAACTTGAAAGTATTTCGAT
TTCTTGGCTTTATATATCTTGTGGAAAGGACGAAACACCGCGCTGCTCGAACACCCGCGGTTTTAGAGCT
AGAAATAGCAAGTTAAAATAAGGCTAGTCCGTTATCAACTTGAAAAAGTGGCACCGAGTCGGTGCTTTTT
TGTTTTAGAGCTAGAAATAGCAAGTTAAAATAAGGCTAGTCCGTTTTTAGCGCGTGCGCCAATTCTGCAG
ACAAATGGCTCTAGCGAGGGCCTATTTCCCATGATTCCTTCATATTTGCATATACGATACAAGGCTGTTA
GAGAGATAATTGGAATTAATTTGACTGTAAACACAAAGATATTAGTACAAAATACGTGACGTAGAAAGTA
ATAATTTCTTGGGTAGTTTGCAGTTTTAAAATTATGTTTTAAAATGGACTATCATATGCTTACCGTAACT
TGAAAGTATTTCGATTTCTTGGCTTTATATATCTTGTGGAAAGGACGAAACACCGTCTGTTCCATCTAGT
CAGTGGTTTTAGAGCTAGAAATAGCAAGTTAAAATAAGGCTAGTCCGTTATCAACTTGAAAAAGTGGCAC
CGAGTCGGTGCTTTTTTGTTTTAGAGCTAGAAATAGCAAGTTAAAATAAGGCTAGTCCGTTTTTAGCGCG
TGCGCCAATTCTGCAGACAAATGGCTCTAGAGGTGGTACCCGTTACATAACTTACGGTAAATGGCCCGCC
TGGCTGACCGCCCAACGACCCCCGCCCATTGACGTCAATAGTAACGCCAATAGGGACTTTCCATTGACGT
CAATGGGTGGAGTATTTACGGTAAACTGCCCACTTGGCAGTACATCAAGTGTATCATATGCCAAGTACGC
CCCCTATTGACGTCAATGACGGTAAATGGCCCGCCTGGCATTGTGCCCAGTACATGACCTTATGGGACTT
TCCTACTTGGCAGTACATCTACGTATTAGTCATCGCTATTACCATGGTCGAGGTGAGCCCCACGTTCTGC
TTCACTCTCCCCATCTCCCCCCCCTCCCCACCCCCAATTTTGTATTTATTTATTTTTTAATTATTTTGTG
CAGCGATGGGGGCGGGGGGGGGGGGGGGGCGCGCGCCRGGSGGGGSGGGGSGGGGSGRGGGGSGGGGSGG
GGSGAGGCGGAGAGGTGCGGCGGCAGCCAATCAGAGCGGCGCGCTCCGAAAGTTTCCTTTTATGGCGAGG
CGGCGGCGGCGGCGGCCCTATAAAAAGCGAAGCGCGCGGCGGGCGGGAGTCGCTGCGCGCTGCCTTCGCC
CCGTGCCCCGCTCCGCCGCCGCCTCGCGCCGCCCGCCCCGGCTCTGACTGACCGCGTTACTCCCACAGGT
GAGCGGGCGGGACGGCCCTTCTCCTCCGGGCTGTAATTAGCTGAGCAAGAGGTAAGGGTTTAAGGGATGG
TTGGTTGGTGGGGTATTAATGTTTAATTACCTGGAGCACCTGCCTGAAATCACTTTTTTTCAGGTTGGAC
CGGTGCCACCATGGACTATAAGGACCACGACGGAGACTACAAGGATCATGATATTGATTACAAAGACGAT
GACGATAAGATGGCCCCAAAGAAGAAGCGGAAGGTCGGTATCCACGGAGTCCCAGCAGCCGACAAGAAGT
ACAGCATCGGCCTGGACATCGGCACCAACTCTGTGGGCTGGGCCGTGATCACCGACGAGTACAAGGTGCC
CAGCAAGAAATTCAAGGTGCTGGGCAACACCGACCGGCACAGCATCAAGAAGAACCTGATCGGAGCCCTG
CTGTTCGACAGCGGCGAAACAGCCGAGGCCACCCGGCTGAAGAGAACCGCCAGAAGAAGATACACCAGAC
GGAAGAACCGGATCTGCTATCTGCAAGAGATCTTCAGCAACGAGATGGCCAAGGTGGACGACAGCTTCTT
CCACAGACTGGAAGAGTCCTTCCTGGTGGAAGAGGATAAGAAGCACGAGCGGCACCCCATCTTCGGCAAC
ATCGTGGACGAGGTGGCCTACCACGAGAAGTACCCCACCATCTACCACCTGAGAAAGAAACTGGTGGACA
GCACCGACAAGGCCGACCTGCGGCTGATCTATCTGGCCCTGGCCCACATGATCAAGTTCCGGGGCCACTT
CCTGATCGAGGGCGACCTGAACCCCGACAACAGCGACGTGGACAAGCTGTTCATCCAGCTGGTGCAGACC
TACAACCAGCTGTTCGAGGAAAACCCCATCAACGCCAGCGGCGTGGACGCCAAGGCCATCCTGTCTGCCA
GACTGAGCAAGAGCAGACGGCTGGAAAATCTGATCGCCCAGCTGCCCGGCGAGAAGAAGAATGGCCTGTT
CGGAAACCTGATTGCCCTGAGCCTGGGCCTGACCCCCAACTTCAAGAGCAACTTCGACCTGGCCGAGGAT
GCCAAACTGCAGCTGAGCAAGGACACCTACGACGACGACCTGGACAACCTGCTGGCCCAGATCGGCGACC
AGTACGCCGACCTGTTTCTGGCCGCCAAGAACCTGTCCGACGCCATCCTGCTGAGCGACATCCTGAGAGT
GAACACCGAGATCACCAAGGCCCCCCTGAGCGCCTCTATGATCAAGAGATACGACGAGCACCACCAGGAC
CTGACCCTGCTGAAAGCTCTCGTGCGGCAGCAGCTGCCTGAGAAGTACAAAGAGATTTTCTTCGACCAGA
GCAAGAACGGCTACGCCGGCTACATTGACGGCGGAGCCAGCCAGGAAGAGTTCTACAAGTTCATCAAGCC
CATCCTGGAAAAGATGGACGGCACCGAGGAACTGCTCGTGAAGCTGAACAGAGAGGACCTGCTGCGGAAG
CAGCGGACCTTCGACAACGGCAGCATCCCCCACCAGATCCACCTGGGAGAGCTGCACGCCATTCTGCGGC
GGCAGGAAGATTTTTACCCATTCCTGAAGGACAACCGGGAAAAGATCGAGAAGATCCTGACCTTCCGCAT
CCCCTACTACGTGGGCCCTCTGGCCAGGGGAAACAGCAGATTCGCCTGGATGACCAGAAAGAGCGAGGAA
ACCATCACCCCCTGGAACTTCGAGGAAGTGGTGGACAAGGGCGCTTCCGCCCAGAGCTTCATCGAGCGGA
TGACCAACTTCGATAAGAACCTGCCCAACGAGAAGGTGCTGCCCAAGCACAGCCTGCTGTACGAGTACTT
CACCGTGTATAACGAGCTGACCAAAGTGAAATACGTGACCGAGGGAATGAGAAAGCCCGCCTTCCTGAGC
GGCGAGCAGAAAAAGGCCATCGTGGACCTGCTGTTCAAGACCAACCGGAAAGTGACCGTGAAGCAGCTGA
AAGAGGACTACTTCAAGAAAATCGAGTGCTTCGACTCCGTGGAAATCTCCGGCGTGGAAGATCGGTTCAA
CGCCTCCCTGGGCACATACCACGATCTGCTGAAAATTATCAAGGACAAGGACTTCCTGGACAATGAGGAA
AACGAGGACATTCTGGAAGATATCGTGCTGACCCTGACACTGTTTGAGGACAGAGAGATGATCGAGGAAC
GGCTGAAAACCTATGCCCACCTGTTCGACGACAAAGTGATGAAGCAGCTGAAGCGGCGGAGATACACCGG
CTGGGGCAGGCTGAGCCGGAAGCTGATCAACGGCATCCGGGACAAGCAGTCCGGCAAGACAATCCTGGAT
TTCCTGAAGTCCGACGGCTTCGCCAACAGAAACTTCATGCAGCTGATCCACGACGACAGCCTGACCTTTA
AAGAGGACATCCAGAAAGCCCAGGTGTCCGGCCAGGGCGATAGCCTGCACGAGCACATTGCCAATCTGGC
CGGCAGCCCCGCCATTAAGAAGGGCATCCTGCAGACAGTGAAGGTGGTGGACGAGCTCGTGAAAGTGATG
GGCCGGCACAAGCCCGAGAACATCGTGATCGAAATGGCCAGAGAGAACCAGACCACCCAGAAGGGACAGA
AGAACAGCCGCGAGAGAATGAAGCGGATCGAAGAGGGCATCAAAGAGCTGGGCAGCCAGATCCTGAAAGA
ACACCCCGTGGAAAACACCCAGCTGCAGAACGAGAAGCTGTACCTGTACTACCTGCAGAATGGGCGGGAT
ATGTACGTGGACCAGGAACTGGACATCAACCGGCTGTCCGACTACGATGTGGACCATATCGTGCCTCAGA
GCTTTCTGAAGGACGACTCCATCGACAACAAGGTGCTGACCAGAAGCGACAAGAACCGGGGCAAGAGCGA
CAACGTGCCCTCCGAAGAGGTCGTGAAGAAGATGAAGAACTACTGGCGGCAGCTGCTGAACGCCAAGCTG
ATTACCCAGAGAAAGTTCGACAATCTGACCAAGGCCGAGAGAGGCGGCCTGAGCGAACTGGATAAGGCCG
GCTTCATCAAGAGACAGCTGGTGGAAACCCGGCAGATCACAAAGCACGTGGCACAGATCCTGGACTCCCG
GATGAACACTAAGTACGACGAGAATGACAAGCTGATCCGGGAAGTGAAAGTGATCACCCTGAAGTCCAAG
CTGGTGTCCGATTTCCGGAAGGATTTCCAGTTTTACAAAGTGCGCGAGATCAACAACTACCACCACGCCC
ACGACGCCTACCTGAACGCCGTCGTGGGAACCGCCCTGATCAAAAAGTACCCTAAGCTGGAAAGCGAGTT
CGTGTACGGCGACTACAAGGTGTACGACGTGCGGAAGATGATCGCCAAGAGCGAGCAGGAAATCGGCAAG
GCTACCGCCAAGTACTTCTTCTACAGCAACATCATGAACTTTTTCAAGACCGAGATTACCCTGGCCAACG
GCGAGATCCGGAAGCGGCCTCTGATCGAGACAAACGGCGAAACCGGGGAGATCGTGTGGGATAAGGGCCG
GGATTTTGCCACCGTGCGGAAAGTGCTGAGCATGCCCCAAGTGAATATCGTGAAAAAGACCGAGGTGCAG
ACAGGCGGCTTCAGCAAAGAGTCTATCCTGCCCAAGAGGAACAGCGATAAGCTGATCGCCAGAAAGAAGG
ACTGGGACCCTAAGAAGTACGGCGGCTTCGACAGCCCCACCGTGGCCTATTCTGTGCTGGTGGTGGCCAA
AGTGGAAAAGGGCAAGTCCAAGAAACTGAAGAGTGTGAAAGAGCTGCTGGGGATCACCATCATGGAAAGA
AGCAGCTTCGAGAAGAATCCCATCGACTTTCTGGAAGCCAAGGGCTACAAAGAAGTGAAAAAGGACCTGA
TCATCAAGCTGCCTAAGTACTCCCTGTTCGAGCTGGAAAACGGCCGGAAGAGAATGCTGGCCTCTGCCGG
CGAACTGCAGAAGGGAAACGAACTGGCCCTGCCCTCCAAATATGTGAACTTCCTGTACCTGGCCAGCCAC
TATGAGAAGCTGAAGGGCTCCCCCGAGGATAATGAGCAGAAACAGCTGTTTGTGGAACAGCACAAGCACT
ACCTGGACGAGATCATCGAGCAGATCAGCGAGTTCTCCAAGAGAGTGATCCTGGCCGACGCTAATCTGGA
CAAAGTGCTGTCCGCCTACAACAAGCACCGGGATAAGCCCATCAGAGAGCAGGCCGAGAATATCATCCAC
CTGTTTACCCTGACCAATCTGGGAGCCCCTGCCGCCTTCAAGTACTTTGACACCACCATCGACCGGAAGA
GGTACACCAGCACCAAAGAGGTGCTGGACGCCACCCTGATCCACCAGAGCATCACCGGCCTGTACGAGAC
ACGGATCGACCTGTCTCAGCTGGGAGGCGACAAAAGGCCGGCGGCCACGAAAAAGGCCGGCCAGGCAAAA
AAGAAAAAGTAAGAATTCCTAGAGCTCGCTGATCAGCCTCGACTGTGCCTTCTAGTTGCCAGCCATCTGT
TGTTTGCCCCTCCCCCGTGCCTTCCTTGACCCTGGAAGGTGCCACTCCCACTGTCCTTTCCTAATAAAAT
GAGGAAATTGCATCGCATTGTCTGAGTAGGTGTCATTCTATTCTGGGGGGTGGGGTGGGGCAGGACAGCA
AGGGGGAGGATTGGGAAGAGAATAGCAGGCATGCTGGGGAGCGGCCGCAGGAACCCCTAGTGATGGAGTT
GGCCACTCCCTCTCTGCGCGCTCGCTCGCTCACTGAGGCCGGGCGACCAAAGGTCGCCCGACGCCCGGGC
TTTGCCCGGGCGGCCTCAGTGAGCGAGCGAGCGCGCAGCTGCCTGCAGGGGCGCCTGATGCGGTATTTTC
TCCTTACGCATCTGTGCGGTATTTCACACCGCATA
[95 nt withheld, positions 6406-6500]
T
[46 nt withheld, positions 6502-6547]
C
[141 nt withheld, positions 6549-6689]
CCTTTGACGTTGGAGTCCACGTTCTTT
[37 nt withheld, positions 6717-6753]
ACTCTATCTCGGGCTATTCTTTTGATTTATAAGGGATTTTGCCGATTTCGGTCTATTGGTTAAAAAATGA
GCTGATTTAACAAAAATTTAACGCGAATTTTAACAAAATATTAACGTTTACAATTTTATGGTGCACTCTC
AGTACAATCTGCTCTGATGCCGCATAGTTAAGCCAGCCCCGACACCCGCCAACACCCGCTGACGCGCCCT
GACGGGCTTGTCTGCTCCCGGCATCCGCTTACAGACAAGCTGTGACCGTCTCCGGGAGCTGCATGTGTCA
GAGGTTTTCACCGTCATCACCGAAACGCGCGAGACGAAAGGGCCTCGTGATACGCCTATTTTTATAGGTT
AATGTCATGATAATAATGGTTTCTTAGACGTCAGGTGGCACTTTTCGGGGAAATGTGCGCGGAACCCCTA
TTTGTTTATTTTTCTAAATACATTCAAATATGTATCCGCTCATGAGACAATAACCCTGATAAATGCTTCA
ATAATATTGAAAAAGGAAGAGTATGAGTATTCAACATTTCCGTGTCGCCCTTATTCCCTTTTTTGCGGCA
TTTTGCCTTCCTGTTTTTGCTCACCCAGAAACGCTGGTGAAAGTAAAAGATGCTGAAGATCAGTTGGGTG
CACGAGTGGGTTACATCGAACTGGATCTCAACAGCGGTAAGATCCTTGAGAGTTTTCGCCCCGAAGAACG
TTTTCCAATGATGAGCACTTTTAAAGTTCTGCTATGTGGCGCGGTATTATCCCGTATTGACGCCGGGCAA
GAGCAACTCGGTCGCCGCATACACTATTCTCAGAATGACTTGGTTGAGTACTCACCAGTCACAGAAAAGC
ATCTTACGGATGGCATGACAGTAAGAGAATTATGCAGTGCTGCCATAACCATGAGTGATAACACTGCGGC
CAACTTACTTCTGACAACGATCGGAGGACCGAAGGAGCTAACCGCTTTTTTGCACAACATGGGGGATCAT
GTAACTCGCCTTGATCGTTGGGAACCGGAGCTGAATGAAGCCATACCAAACGACGAGCGTGACACCACGA
TGCCTGTAGCAATGGCAACAACGTTGCGCAAACTATTAACTGGCGAACTACTTACTCTAGCTTCCCGGCA
ACAATTAATAGACTGGATGGAGGCGGATAAAGTTGCAGGACCACTTCTGCGCTCGGCCCTTCCGGCTGGC
TGGTTTATTGCTGATAAATCTGGAGCCGGTGAGCGTGGAAGCCGCGGTATCATTGCAGCACTGGGGCCAG
ATGGTAAGCCCTCCCGTATCGTAGTTATCTACACGACGGGGAGTCAGGCAACTATGGATGAACGAAATAG
ACAGATCGCTGAGATAGGTGCCTCACTGATTAAGCATTGGTAACTGTCAGACCAAGTTTACTCATATATA
CTTTAGATTGATTTAAAACTTCATTTTTAATTTAAAAGGATCTAGGTGAAGATCCTTTTTGATAATCTCA
TGACCAAAATCCCTTAACGTGAGTTTTCGTTCCACTGAGCGTCAGACCCCGTAGAAAAGATCAAAGGATC
TTCTTGAGATCCTTTTTTTCTGCGCGTAATCTGCTGCTTGCAAACAAAAAAACCACCGCTACCAGCGGTG
GTTTGTTTGCCGGATCAAGAGCTACCAACTCTTTTTCCGAAGGTAACTGGCTTCAGCAGAGCGCAGATAC
CAAATACTGTTCTTCTAGTGTAGCCGTAGTTAGGCCACCACTTCAAGAACTCTGTAGCACCGCCTACATA
CCTCGCTCTGCTAATCCTGTTACCAGTGGCTGCTGCCAGTGGCGATAAGTCGTGTCTTACCGGGTTGGAC
TCAAGACGATAGTTACCGGATAAGGCGCAGCGGTCGGGCTGAACGGGGGGTTCGTGCACACAGCCCAGCT
TGGAGCGAACGACCTACACCGAACTGAGATACCTACAGCGTGAGCTATGAGAAAGCGCCACGCTTCCCGA
AGGGAGAAAGGCGGACAGGTATCCGGTAAGCGGCAGGGTCGGAACAGGAGAGCGCACGAGGGAGCTTCCA
GGGGGAAACGCCTGGTATCTTTATAGTCCTGTCGGGTTTCGCCACCTCTGACTTGAGCGTCGATTTTTGT
GATGCTCGTCAGGGGGGCGGAGCCTATGGAAAAACGCCAGCAACGCGGCCTTTTTACGGTTCCTGGCCTT
TTGCTGGCCTTTTGCTCACATGT
